>Addgene plasmid #236210 | pcDNA3_T20-mSGH-AKAR3EV | addgene full sequence | sequence record 477270 | Addgene NGS Result
GACGGATCGGGAGATCTCCCGATCCCCTATGGTGCACTCTCAGTACAATCTGCTCTGATGCCGCATAGTT
AAGCCAGTATCTGCTCCCTGCTTGTGTGTTGGAGGTCGCTGAGTAGTGCGCGAGCAAAATTTAAGCTACA
ACAAGGCAAGGCTTGACCGACAATTGCATGAAGAATCTGCTTAGGGTTAGGCGTTTTGCGCTGCTTCGCG
ATGTACGGGCCAGATATACGCGTTGACATTGATTATTGACTAGTTATTAATAGTAATCAATTACGGGGTC
ATTAGTTCATAGCCCATATATGGAGTTCCGCGTTACATAACTTACGGTAAATGGCCCGCCTGGCTGACCG
CCCAACGACCCCCGCCCATTGACGTCAATAATGACGTATGTTCCCATAGTAACGCCAATAGGGACTTTCC
ATTGACGTCAATGGGTGGAGTATTTACGGTAAACTGCCCACTTGGCAGTACATCAAGTGTATCATATGCC
AAGTACGCCCCCTATTGACGTCAATGACGGTAAATGGCCCGCCTGGCATTATGCCCAGTACATGACCTTA
TGGGACTTTCCTACTTGGCAGTACATCTACGTATTAGTCATCGCTATTACCATGGTGATGCGGTTTTGGC
AGTACATCAATGGGCGTGGATAGCGGTTTGACTCACGGGGATTTCCAAGTCTCCACCCCATTGACGTCAA
TGGGAGTTTGTTTTGGCACCAAAATCAACGGGACTTTCCAAAATGTCGTAACAACTCCGCCCCATTGACG
CAAATGGGCGGTAGGCGTGTACGGTGGGAGGTCTATATAAGCAGAGCTCTCTGGCTAACTAGAGAACCCA
CTGCTTACTGGCTTATCGAAATTAATACGACTCACTATAGGGAGACCCAAGCTGCCACCATGGTGGGTCG
GAACAGCGCCATCGCCGCCGGTGTATGCGGGGCCCTTTTCATTGGGTACTGCATCTACTTCGACCGCAAA
AGACGAAGTGACCCCAACTTCAAGAACAGGCTTCGAGAACGAAGAAAGAAACAGAAGCTTGCCAAGGAGA
GAGCTGGGCTTTCCAAGTTACCTGACCTTAAAGATGCTGAAGCTGTTCAGAAGTTCTTCCTTGAAGAAAT
ACAGCTTGGTGAAGAGTTACTAGCTCAAGGTGAATATGAGAAGGGCGTAGACCATCTGACAAATGCAATT
GCTGTGTGTGGACAGCCACAGCAGTTACTGCAGGTCTTACAGCAAACTCTTCCACCACCAGTGTTCCAGA
TGCTTCTGACTAAGCTCCCAACAATTAGTCAGAGAATTGTAAGTGCTCAGAGCTTGGCTGAAGATGATGT
GGAAGATCCCGCCACCATGGTGTCTACAGGCGAGGAGCTGTTTACCGGCGTGGTGCCCTTCAAGTTCCAG
CTGAAGGGCACCATCAACGGCAAGAGCTTCACCGTGGAAGGCGAGGGCGAGGGCAATAGCCACGAGGGCA
GCCACAAAGGCAAGTACGTGTGCACCAGCGGCAAACTGCCAATGTCTTGGGCCGCCCTGGGAACTAGCTT
CGGCTATGGCATGAAGTACTACACCAAGTACCCCAGCGGCCTGAAGAACTGGTTCCACGAGGTGATGCCC
GAGGGCTTCACCTACGACAGACACATCCAGTACAAGGGCGACGGCAGCATCCACGCCAAGCACCAGCACT
TCATGAAGAACGGCACCTACCACAACATCGTGGAGTTCACCGGCCAGGACTTCAAGGAGAACAGCCCCGT
GCTGACCGGCGACATGGACGTGAGCCTGCCCAACGAGGTGCAGCACATCCCCATAGATGACGGCGTGGAG
TGCACAGTGACCCTGCAGTACCCTCTGCTGAGCGACGAGAGCAAGTGCGTGGAGGCCTACCAGAACACCA
TCATCAAGCCCCTGCACAATCAGCCAGCCCCCGATGTGCCATTCCACTGGATCAGAAAGCAGTACACCCA
GAGCAAGGACGACACCGAGGAGAGAGACCACATCATCCAGAGCGAGACCCTGGAGGCCCACCTGCCATGG
CACGAGCCTTCTGCTTCTGCCGTGATGCATAAGTTTTCTCAAGAACAGATCGGCGAAAACATTGTGTGCA
GGGTCATTTGTACCACGGGTCAAATTCCCATCCGAGATTTGTCAGCTGATATTTCACAAGTGCTTAAGGA
AAAACGATCCATAAAGAAAGTTTGGACATTTGGTAGAAACCCAGCCTGTGACTATCATTTAGGAAACATT
TCAAGACTGTCAAATAAGCATTTCCAAATACTACTAGGAGAAGACGGTAACCTTTTATTGAATGACATTT
CCACTAATGGGACCTGGTTAAATGGGCAAAAAGTCGAGAAGAACAGCAATCAGTTACTGTCCCAAGGTGA
TGAAATAACCGTTGGTGTAGGCGTGGAATCAGATATTTTATCTCTGGTCATTTTCATAAACGACAAATTT
AAGCAGTGCCTGGAGCAGAACAAAGTTGATCGCGGTACCAGTGCTGGTGGTAGTGCTGGTGGTAGTGCTG
GTGGTAGTGCTGGTGGTAGTGCTGGTGGTTCCGGCAGTGCTGGTGGTAGTGCTGGTGGTAGTACCAGTGC
TGGTGGTAGTGCTGGTGGTAGTGCTGGTGGTAGTGCTGGTGGTAGTGCTGGTGGTTCCGGCAGTGCTGGT
GGTAGTGCTGGTGGTAGTACCAGTGCTGGTGGTAGTGCTGGTGGTAGTGCTGGTGGTAGTGCTGGTGGTA
GTGCTGGTGGTTCCGGCAGTGCTGGTGGTAGTGCTGGTGGTAGTACCAGTGCTGGTGGTAGTGCTGGTGG
TAGTGCTGGTGGTAGTGCTGGTGGTAGTGCTGGTGGTTCCGGATTGAGGCGCGCGACGCTGGTTGACGGC
GGCAGCACCGGTATGGCAGAAATCGGTACTGGCTTTCCATTCGACCCCCATTATGTGGAAGTCCTGGGCG
AGCGCATGCACTACGTCGATGTTGGTCCGCGCGATGGCACCCCTGTGCTGTTCCTGCACGGTAACCCGAC
CTCCTCCTACGTGTGGCGCAACATCATCCCGCATGTTGCACCGACCCATCGCTGCATTGCTCCAGACCTG
ATCGGTATGGGCAAATCCGACAAACCAGACCTGGGTTATTTCTTCGACGACCACGTCCGCTTCATGGATG
CCTTCATCGAAGCCCTGGGTCTGGAAGAGGTCGTCCTGGTCATTCACGACTGGGGCTCCGCTCTGGGTTT
CCACTGGGCCAAGCGCAATCCAGAGCGCGTCAAAGGTATTGCATTTATGGAGTTCATCCGCCCTATCCCG
ACCTGGGACGAATGGCCAGAATTTGCCCGCGAGACCTTCCAGGCCTTCCGCACCACCGACGTCGGCCGCA
AGCTGATCATCGATCAGAACGTTTTTATCGAGGGTACGCTGCCGATGGGTGTCGTCCGCCCGCTGACTGA
AGTCGAGATGGACCATTACCGCGAGCCGTTCCTGAATCCTGTTGACCGCGAGCCACTGTGGCGCTTCCCA
AACGAGCTGCCAATCGCCGGTGAGCCAGCGAACATCGTCGCGCTGGTCGAAGAATACATGGACTGGCTGC
ACCAGTCCCCTGTCCCGAAGCTGCTGTTCTGGGGCACCCCAGGCGTTCTGATCCCACCGGCCGAAGCCGC
TCGCCTGGCCAAAAGCCTGCCTAACTGCAAGGCTGTGGACATCGGCCCGGGTCTGAATCTGCTGCAAGAA
GACAACCCGGACCTGATCGGCAGCGAGATCGCGCGCTGGCTGTCGACGCTCGAGATTTCCGGCTAATCTA
GAGGGCCCTATTCTATAGTGTCACCTAAATGCTAGAGCTCGCTGATCAGCCTCGACTGTGCCTTCTAGTT
GCCAGCCATCTGTTGTTTGCCCCTCCCCCGTGCCTTCCTTGACCCTGGAAGGTGCCACTCCCACTGTCCT
TTCCTAATAAAATGAGGAAATTGCATCGCATTGTCTGAGTAGGTGTCATTCTATTCTGGGGGGTGGGGTG
GGGCAGGACAGCAAGGGGGAGGATTGGGAAGACAATAGCAGGCATGCTGGGGATGCGGTGGGCTCTATGG
CTTCTGAGGCGGAAAGAACCAGCTGGGGCTCTAGGGGGTATCCCC
[124 nt withheld, positions 4106-4229]
C
[91 nt withheld, positions 4231-4321]
A
[49 nt withheld, positions 4323-4371]
CCTTTGACGTTGGAGTCCACGTTCTTT
[37 nt withheld, positions 4399-4435]
ACCCTATCTCGGTCTATTCTTTTGATTTATAAGGGATTTTGCCGATTTCGGCCTATTGGTTAAAAAATGA
GCTGATTTAACAAAAATTTAACGCGAATTAATTCTGTGGAATGTGTGTCAGTTAGGGTGTGGAAAGTCCC
CAGGCTCCCCAGCAGGCAGAAGTATGCAAAGCATGCATCTCAATTAGTCAGCAACCAGGTGTGGAAAGTC
CCCAGGCTCCCCAGCAGGCAGAAGTATGCAAAGCATGCATCTCAATTAGTCAGCAACCATAGTCCCGCCC
CTAACTCCGCCCATCCCGCCCCTAACTCCGCCCAGTTCCGCCCATTCTCCGCCCCATGGCTGACTAATTT
TTTTTATTTATGCAGAGGCCGAGGCCGCCTCTGCCTCTGAGCTATTCCAGAAGTAGTGAGGAGGCTTTTT
TGGAGGCCTAGGCTTTTGCAAAAAGCTCCCGGGAGCTTGTATATCCATTTTCGGATCTGATCAAGAGACA
GGATGAGGATCGTTTCGCATGATTGAACAAGATGGATTGCACGCAGGTTCTCCGGCCGCTTGGGTGGAGA
GGCTATTCGGCTATGACTGGGCACAACAGACAATCGGCTGCTCTGATGCCGCCGTGTTCCGGCTGTCAGC
GCAGGGGCGCCCGGTTCTTTTTGTCAAGACCGACCTGTCCGGTGCCCTGAATGAACTGCAGGACGAGGCA
GCGCGGCTATCGTGGCTGGCCACGACGGGCGTTCCTTGCGCAGCTGTGCTCGACGTTGTCACTGAAGCGG
GAAGGGACTGGCTGCTATTGGGCGAAGTGCCGGGGCAGGATCTCCTGTCATCTCACCTTGCTCCTGCCGA
GAAAGTATCCATCATGGCTGATGCAATGCGGCGGCTGCATACGCTTGATCCGGCTACCTGCCCATTCGAC
CACCAAGCGAAACATCGCATCGAGCGAGCACGTACTCGGATGGAAGCCGGTCTTGTCGATCAGGATGATC
TGGACGAAGAGCATCAGGGGCTCGCGCCAGCCGAACTGTTCGCCAGGCTCAAGGCGCGCATGCCCGACGG
CGAGGATCTCGTCGTGACCCATGGCGATGCCTGCTTGCCGAATATCATGGTGGAAAATGGCCGCTTTTCT
GGATTCATCGACTGTGGCCGGCTGGGTGTGGCGGACCGCTATCAGGACATAGCGTTGGCTACCCGTGATA
TTGCTGAAGAGCTTGGCGGCGAATGGGCTGACCGCTTCCTCGTGCTTTACGGTATCGCCGCTCCCGATTC
GCAGCGCATCGCCTTCTATCGCCTTCTTGACGAGTTCTTCTGAGCGGGACTCTGGGGTTCGAAATGACCG
ACCAAGCGACGCCCAACCTGCCATCACGAGATTTCGATTCCACCGCCGCCTTCTATGAAAGGTTGGGCTT
CGGAATCGTTTTCCGGGACGCCGGCTGGATGATCCTCCAGCGCGGGGATCTCATGCTGGAGTTCTTCGCC
CACCCCAACTTGTTTATTGCAGCTTATAATGGTTACAAATAAAGCAATAGCATCACAAATTTCACAAATA
AAGCATTTTTTTCACTGCATTCTAGTTGTGGTTTGTCCAAACTCATCAATGTATCTTATCATGTCTGTAT
ACCGTCGACCTCTAGCTAGAGCTTGGCGTAATCATGGTCATAGCTGTTTCCTGTGTGAAATTGTTATCCG
CTCACAATTCCACACAACATACGAGCCGGAAGCATAAAGTGTAAAGCCTGGGGTGCCTAATGAGTGAGCT
AACTCACATTAATTGCGTTGCGCTCACTGCCCGCTTTCCAGTCGGGAAACCTGTCGTGCCAGCTGCATTA
ATGAATCGGCCAACGCGCGGGGAGAGGCGGTTTGCGTATTGGGCGCTCTTCCGCTTCCTCGCTCACTGAC
TCGCTGCGCTCGGTCGTTCGGCTGCGGCGAGCGGTATCAGCTCACTCAAAGGCGGTAATACGGTTATCCA
CAGAATCAGGGGATAACGCAGGAAAGAACATGTGAGCAAAAGGCCAGCAAAAGGCCAGGAACCGTAAAAA
GGCCGCGTTGCTGGCGTTTTTCCATAGGCTCCGCCCCCCTGACGAGCATCACAAAAATCGACGCTCAAGT
CAGAGGTGGCGAAACCCGACAGGACTATAAAGATACCAGGCGTTTCCCCCTGGAAGCTCCCTCGTGCGCT
CTCCTGTTCCGACCCTGCCGCTTACCGGATACCTGTCCGCCTTTCTCCCTTCGGGAAGCGTGGCGCTTTC
TCATAGCTCACGCTGTAGGTATCTCAGTTCGGTGTAGGTCGTTCGCTCCAAGCTGGGCTGTGTGCACGAA
CCCCCCGTTCAGCCCGACCGCTGCGCCTTATCCGGTAACTATCGTCTTGAGTCCAACCCGGTAAGACACG
ACTTATCGCCACTGGCAGCAGCCACTGGTAACAGGATTAGCAGAGCGAGGTATGTAGGCGGTGCTACAGA
GTTCTTGAAGTGGTGGCCTAACTACGGCTACACTAGAAGAACAGTATTTGGTATCTGCGCTCTGCTGAAG
CCAGTTACCTTCGGAAAAAGAGTTGGTAGCTCTTGATCCGGCAAACAAACCACCGCTGGTAGCGGTGGTT
TTTTTGTTTGCAAGCAGCAGATTACGCGCAGAAAAAAAGGATCTCAAGAAGATCCTTTGATCTTTTCTAC
GGGGTCTGACGCTCAGTGGAACGAAAACTCACGTTAAGGGATTTTGGTCATGAGATTATCAAAAAGGATC
TTCACCTAGATCCTTTTAAATTAAAAATGAAGTTTTAAATCAATCTAAAGTATATATGAGTAAACTTGGT
CTGACAGTTACCAATGCTTAATCAGTGAGGCACCTATCTCAGCGATCTGTCTATTTCGTTCATCCATAGT
TGCCTGACTCCCCGTCGTGTAGATAACTACGATACGGGAGGGCTTACCATCTGGCCCCAGTGCTGCAATG
ATACCGCGAGACCCACGCTCACCGGCTCCAGATTTATCAGCAATAAACCAGCCAGCCGGAAGGGCCGAGC
GCAGAAGTGGTCCTGCAACTTTATCCGCCTCCATCCAGTCTATTAATTGTTGCCGGGAAGCTAGAGTAAG
TAGTTCGCCAGTTAATAGTTTGCGCAACGTTGTTGCCATTGCTACAGGCATCGTGGTGTCACGCTCGTCG
TTTGGTATGGCTTCATTCAGCTCCGGTTCCCAACGATCAAGGCGAGTTACATGATCCCCCATGTTGTGCA
AAAAAGCGGTTAGCTCCTTCGGTCCTCCGATCGTTGTCAGAAGTAAGTTGGCCGCAGTGTTATCACTCAT
GGTTATGGCAGCACTGCATAATTCTCTTACTGTCATGCCATCCGTAAGATGCTTTTCTGTGACTGGTGAG
TACTCAACCAAGTCATTCTGAGAATAGTGTATGCGGCGACCGAGTTGCTCTTGCCCGGCGTCAATACGGG
ATAATACCGCGCCACATAGCAGAACTTTAAAAGTGCTCATCATTGGAAAACGTTCTTCGGGGCGAAAACT
CTCAAGGATCTTACCGCTGTTGAGATCCAGTTCGATGTAACCCACTCGTGCACCCAACTGATCTTCAGCA
TCTTTTACTTTCACCAGCGTTTCTGGGTGAGCAAAAACAGGAAGGCAAAATGCCGCAAAAAAGGGAATAA
GGGCGACACGGAAATGTTGAATACTCATACTCTTCCTTTTTCAATATTATTGAAGCATTTATCAGGGTTA
TTGTCTCATGAGCGGATACATATTTGAATGTATTTAGAAAAATAAACAAATAGGGGTTCCGCGCACATTT
CCCCGAAAAGTGCCACCTGACGTC
Features (pLannotate 1.2.2; 23 found; start..end, strand, type, name):
     28..80      -  misc_feature   bom (fragment): basis of mobility region from pBR322
    235..614     +  enhancer       CMV enhancer: human cytomegalovirus immediate early enhancer
    615..818     +  promoter       CMV promoter: human cytomegalovirus (CMV) immediate early promoter
    814..847     +  LTR            5' LTR (truncated) (fragment): truncated 5' long terminal repeat (LTR) from HIV-1
    863..881     +  promoter       T7 promoter: promoter for bacteriophage T7 RNA polymerase
    900..1334    +  CDS            TOMM20: TOM20_HUMAN - Also known as KIAA0016. Experimental evidence at protein level: Swiss-Prot protein existence level 1. Central component of the receptor complex responsible for the recognition and translocation of cytosolically synthesized mitochondrial preproteins. Together with TOM22 functions as the transit peptide receptor at the surface of the mitochondrion outer membrane and facilitates the movement of preproteins into the TOM40 translocation pore (By similarity). Required for the translocation across the mitochondrial outer membrane of cytochrome P450 monooxygenases. From Homo sapiens (Hum
   2061..2483    +  CDS            RAD53 (fragment): RAD53_YEAST - Also known as MEC2, SAD1, SPK1. Experimental evidence at protein level: Swiss-Prot protein existence level 1. Controls S-phase checkpoint as well as G1 and G2 DNA damage checkpoints. Phosphorylates proteins on serine, threonine, and tyrosine. Prevents entry into anaphase and mitotic exit after DNA damage via regulation of the Polo kinase CDC5. Seems to be involved in the phosphorylation of RPH1. From Saccharomyces cerevisiae (strain ATCC 204508 / S288c) (Baker's yeast).
   2883..3773    +  CDS            HaloTag®: modified bacterial dehalogenase that forms covalent bonds with chloroalkane derivatives
   3792..3810    -  promoter       SP6 promoter: promoter for bacteriophage SP6 RNA polymerase
   3836..4060    +  polyA_signal   bGH poly(A) signal: bovine growth hormone polyadenylation signal
   4064..4085    +  promoter       SV40 promoter (fragment): SV40 enhancer and early promoter
   4106..4534    +  rep_origin     f1 ori (sequence partly withheld): f1 bacteriophage origin of replication; arrow indicates direction of (+) strand synthesis
   4548..4877    +  promoter       SV40 promoter: SV40 enhancer and early promoter
   4944..5735    +  CDS            neo: KKA2_KLEPN - Also known as kan, nptII. Experimental evidence at protein level: Swiss-Prot protein existence level 1. Resistance to kanamycin, neomycin, paromomycin, ribostamycin, butirosin and gentamicin B. From Klebsiella pneumoniae.
   5759..5917    +  CDS            ble (fragment): BLE_KLEPN - Experimental evidence at protein level: Swiss-Prot protein existence level 1. Binding protein with a strong affinity to the bleomycin family of antibiotics. Binds to CL990; an antimitotic-antibiotic compound. From Klebsiella pneumoniae.
   5912..6033    +  polyA_signal   SV40 poly(A) signal: SV40 polyadenylation signal
   6106..6122    -  protein_bind   lac operator: The lac repressor binds to the lac operator to inhibit transcription in E. coli. This inhibition can be relieved by adding lactose or isopropyl-β-D-thiogalactopyranoside (IPTG). lac repressor encoded by lacI
   6130..6160    -  promoter       lac promoter: promoter for the E. coli lac operon
   6175..6196    -  protein_bind   CAP binding site: CAP binding activates transcription in the presence of cAMP. E. coli catabolite activator protein
   6209..6301    -  CDS            lacI (fragment): lac repressor; lacI; The lac repressor binds to the lac operator to inhibit transcription in E. coli. This inhibition can be relieved by adding lactose or isopropyl-β-D-thiogalactopyranoside (IPTG).
   6484..7072    -  rep_origin     ori: high-copy-number ColE1/pMB1/pBR322/pUC origin of replication
   7243..8103    -  CDS            AmpR: β-lactamase; bla; confers resistance to ampicillin, carbenicillin, and related antibiotics
   8104..8208    -  promoter       AmpR promoter: bla
