[The description below was written by a language model from this plasmid's Addgene catalogue record and pLannotate feature annotations shown in this document.]
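Description:
pcDNA3_T20-mSGH-AKAR3EV is a mammalian expression plasmid built on the pcDNA3 backbone that encodes a fluorescent biosensor reporting protein kinase A (PKA) activity close to mitochondria. It is propagated in E. coli through a high-copy ColE1/pUC-type origin with ampicillin selection (AmpR under its own bla promoter). It also carries the usual pcDNA3 accessories: an f1 origin and an SV40 early promoter driving a neomycin/kanamycin phosphotransferase gene with an SV40 poly(A) signal, which can serve for G418 selection of transfected mammalian cells. T7 and SP6 phage promoters flank the insert. Short annotated fragments such as the truncated HIV-1 LTR, ble, lacI and bom hits appear to be backbone remnants or partial matches rather than functional modules.

The payload, catalogued as Tomm20-QC2-AKAR-Halotag and assembled by Gibson cloning, is transcribed from the CMV immediate-early enhancer/promoter and terminated by the bGH polyadenylation signal. The open reading frame begins with human TOMM20, an outer mitochondrial membrane import receptor component, which here serves to anchor the sensor at the mitochondrial surface. Further downstream lies a fragment of yeast RAD53, consistent with the phosphopeptide-binding FHA domain used in AKAR-type PKA reporters, where phosphorylation of a substrate motif drives a conformational change. The fusion ends with HaloTag, a modified dehalogenase that covalently binds chloroalkane dye ligands. The stretch between TOMM20 and the RAD53 fragment is not annotated in the feature table. It presumably holds the fluorescent protein component designated "QC2" or "mSGH" in the names, but the record does not define it, nor does it annotate the linker and substrate regions. The associated work concerns ratiometric nanoscale imaging and sensing, which fits use of this construct as a two-colour, ratiometric readout of local PKA signalling in live cells.
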