Addgene plasmid #236210: pcDNA3_T20-mSGH-AKAR3EV
Purpose: Fluorescent biosensor for PKA activity proximal to mitochondria
Depositing lab: Peter Dedecker. Depositing organization: Katholieke Universiteit Leuven. Publication: Reduced Artifacts in Nanoscale Ratiometric Imaging and Sensing via Point-Spread Function Matching. Van Thillo T, Van Deuren V, Van den Eynde R, Vandenberg W, Dedecker P. ACS Nano. 2025 Jul 1;19(25):22755-22766. doi: 10.1021/acsnano.4c16338. Epub 2025 Jun 20. PubMed 40539535.
Backbone
  Vector backbone: pcDNA3
  Vector type: Mammalian Expression
Growth in bacteria
  Bacterial resistance: Ampicillin, 100 μg/mL
  Growth temperature: 37°C
  Growth strain: DH5alpha
  Copy number: Unknown
Gene/Insert
  Gene/Insert name: Tomm20-QC2-AKAR-Halotag
  Promoter: CMV
  Cloning method: Gibson Cloning
  Sequencing primers: 5′ CMV_FW
Terms and licenses: Academic/Nonprofit Terms; Industry Terms: Not Available to Industry
How to cite: pcDNA3_T20-mSGH-AKAR3EV was a gift from Peter Dedecker (Addgene plasmid # 236210 ; http://n2t.net/addgene:236210 ; RRID:Addgene_236210)
